Addgene plasmid #138540: pIVT-myc-T58A-S62D
Purpose: For making myc-T58A-S62D RNA
Depositing lab: Carmen Williams. Depositing organization: National Institute of Environmental Health Sciences (NIEHS).
Backbone
  Vector backbone: pIVT
  Backbone manufacturer: Addgene
  Backbone size w/o insert (bp): 3059
  Total vector size (bp): 4379
  Vector type: in vitro transcription
Growth in bacteria
  Bacterial resistance: Ampicillin, 100 μg/mL
  Growth temperature: 37°C
  Growth strain: DH5alpha
  Copy number: High Copy
Gene/Insert
  Gene/Insert name: Myelocytomatosis oncogene T58A S62D (alt name: Myc T58A S62D)
  Species: M. musculus (mouse)
  Insert size (bp): 1320
  Mutation: Threonine 58 changed to alanine and serine 62 changed to aspartic acid
  GenBank ID: NM_001177352.1
  Entrez Gene: Myc (a.k.a. Myc2, Niard, Nird, bHLHe39)
  Promoter: T7
  Cloning method: Restriction Enzyme; 5′ cloning site Sal1 (not destroyed); 3′ cloning site Xba1 (not destroyed)
  Sequencing primers: 5′ T7
Resource information
  A portion of this plasmid was derived from a plasmid made by: Dharmacon
Terms and licenses: Academic/Nonprofit Terms; Industry Terms: Not Available to Industry
How to cite: pIVT-myc-T58A-S62D was a gift from Carmen Williams (Addgene plasmid # 138540 ; http://n2t.net/addgene:138540 ; RRID:Addgene_138540)
