[The description below was written by a language model from this plasmid's Addgene catalogue record and pLannotate feature annotations shown in this document.]
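Description:
pIVT-myc-T58A-S62D is an in vitro transcription plasmid built on the pIVT backbone and designed as a template for synthesising RNA encoding a mutant mouse Myc protein. It is maintained in E. coli as a high-copy plasmid through a ColE1/pUC-type origin of replication and is selected with ampicillin via the β-lactamase (AmpR) gene and its native promoter. The rest of the backbone carries remnants typical of pUC-derived cloning vectors: fragments of lacZα, lacI, rop and the bom region, along with a CAP binding site, lac promoter and lac operator. None of these appears to play a role in the plasmid's stated purpose. An SP6 promoter is also annotated just upstream of the T7 promoter in the circular map.

The functional cassette begins with a bacteriophage T7 promoter, followed by the 5′ UTR of the Xenopus laevis major β-globin gene, which acts as a translational enhancer. Next comes the roughly 1.3 kb mouse Myc coding sequence, inserted between SalI and XbaI sites that were both preserved, and then the Xenopus β-globin 3′ UTR. Flanking an open reading frame with globin UTRs is a common way to improve the stability and translation of synthetic transcripts once they are introduced into cells, oocytes or embryos. The insert carries two substitutions, threonine 58 to alanine and serine 62 to aspartic acid. These residues are well-known regulatory phosphorylation sites in Myc: alanine prevents phosphorylation at position 58, and aspartic acid is generally used to mimic phosphorylation at position 62. The record gives the purpose only as production of myc-T58A-S62D RNA and does not describe the downstream application.
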