Features (pLannotate 1.2.2; 17 found; start..end, strand, type, name):
      1..19      +  promoter       T7 promoter: promoter for bacteriophage T7 RNA polymerase
     62..104     +  5'UTR          Xenopus globin 5'-UTR: translational enhancer from the 5'-UTR of the major beta-globin gene of Xenopus laevis
    111..134     -  misc_feature   MCS (fragment): pUC18/19 multiple cloning site
    141..1457    +  CDS            Myc: MYC_MOUSE - Experimental evidence at protein level: Swiss-Prot protein existence level 1. Transcription factor that binds DNA in a non-specific manner, yet also specifically recognizes the core sequence 5'-CAC[GA]TG-3'. Activates the transcription of growth-related genes. Binds to the VEGFA promoter, promoting VEGFA production and subsequent sprouting angiogenesis. Regulator of somatic reprogramming, controls self-renewal of embryonic stem cells. Functions with TAF6L to activate target gene expression through RNA polymerase II pause release (PubMed:31005419). From Mus musculus (Mouse).
   1461..1493    -  misc_feature   MCS (fragment): pUC18/19 multiple cloning site
   1531..1656    +  3'UTR          Xenopus globin 3'-UTR: 3'-UTR of the major beta-globin gene of Xenopus laevis
   1708..1865    +  CDS            lacZα (fragment): LacZα fragment of β-galactosidase; lacZ fragment
   1871..1970    -  misc_feature   bom (fragment): basis of mobility region from pBR322
   2072..2107    -  CDS            rop (fragment): Rop protein, which maintains plasmids at low copy number; rop
   2202..2306    +  promoter       AmpR promoter: bla
   2307..3167    +  CDS            AmpR: β-lactamase; bla; confers resistance to ampicillin, carbenicillin, and related antibiotics
   3338..3926    +  rep_origin     ori: high-copy-number ColE1/pMB1/pBR322/pUC origin of replication
   4109..4201    +  CDS            lacI (fragment): lac repressor; lacI; The lac repressor binds to the lac operator to inhibit transcription in E. coli. This inhibition can be relieved by adding lactose or isopropyl-β-D-thiogalactopyranoside (IPTG).
   4214..4235    +  protein_bind   CAP binding site: CAP binding activates transcription in the presence of cAMP. E. coli catabolite activator protein
   4250..4280    +  promoter       lac promoter: promoter for the E. coli lac operon
   4288..4304    +  protein_bind   lac operator: The lac repressor binds to the lac operator to inhibit transcription in E. coli. This inhibition can be relieved by adding lactose or isopropyl-β-D-thiogalactopyranoside (IPTG). lac repressor encoded by lacI
   4352..4370    +  promoter       SP6 promoter: promoter for bacteriophage SP6 RNA polymerase
>Addgene plasmid #138540 | pIVT-myc-T58A-S62D | addgene full sequence | sequence record 291746 | Addgene NGS Result
TAATACGACTCACTATAGGGAGAGAGAGAGAATTACCCTCACTAAAGGGAGGAGAAGCTTGCTTGTTCTT
TTTGCAGAAGCTCAGAATAAACGCTCAACTTTGGCAGATCAAGCTTGCGTGCCTGCAGGTCGACGCCACC
ATGCCCCTCAACGTGAACTTCACCAACAGGAACTATGACCTCGACTACGACTCCGTACAGCCCTATTTCA
TCTGCGACGAGGAAGAGAATTTCTATCACCAGCAACAGCAGAGCGAGCTGCAGCCGCCCGCGCCCAGTGA
GGATATCTGGAAGAAATTCGAGCTGCTTCCCGCCCCGCCCCTGGACCCGAGCCGCCGCTCCGGGCTCTGC
TCTCCATCCTATGTTGCGGTCGCTACGTCCTTCTCCCCAAGGGAAGACGATGACGGCGGCGGTGGCAACT
TCTCCACCGCCGATCAGCTGGAGATGATGACCGAGTTACTTGGAGGAGACATGGTGAACCAGAGCTTCAT
CTGCGATCCTGACGACGAGACCTTCATCAAGAACATCATCATCCAGGACTGTATGTGGAGCGGTTTCTCA
GCCGCTGCCAAGCTGGTCTCGGAGAAGCTGGCCTCCTACCAGGCTGCGCGCAAAGACAGCACCAGCCTGA
GCCCCGCCCGCGGGCACAGCGTCTGCTCCACCTCCAGCCTGTACCTGCAGGACCTCACCGCCGCCGCGTC
CGAGTGCATTGACCCCTCAGTGGTCTTTCCCTACCCGCTCAACGACAGCAGCTCGCCCAAATCCTGTACC
TCGTCCGATTCCACGGCCTTCTCTCCTTCCTCGGACTCGCTGCTGTCCTCCGAGTCCTCCCCACGGGCCA
GCCCTGAGCCCCTAGTGCTGCATGAGGAGACACCGCCCACCACCAGCAGCGACTCTGAAGAAGAGCAAGA
AGATGAGGAAGAAATTGATGTGGTGTCTGTGGAGAAGAGGCAAACCCCTGCCAAGAGGTCGGAGTCGGGC
TCATCTCCATCCCGAGGCCACAGCAAACCTCCGCACAGCCCACTGGTCCTCAAGAGGTGCCACGTCTCCA
CTCACCAGCACAACTACGCCGCACCCCCCTCCACAAGGAAGGACTATCCAGCTGCCAAGAGGGCCAAGTT
GGACAGTGGCAGGGTCCTGAAGCAGATCAGCAACAACCGCAAGTGCTCCAGCCCCAGGTCCTCAGACACG
GAGGAAAACGACAAGAGGCGGACACACAACGTCTTGGAACGTCAGAGGAGGAACGAGCTGAAGCGCAGCT
TTTTTGCCCTGCGTGACCAGATCCCTGAATTGGAAAACAACGAAAAGGCCCCCAAGGTAGTGATCCTCAA
AAAAGCCACCGCCTACATCCTGTCCATTCAAGCAGACGAGCACAAGCTCACCTCTGAAAAGGACTTATTG
AGGAAACGACGAGAACAGTTGAAACACAAACTCGAACAGCTTCGAAACTCTGGTGCATAATCTAGAGGAT
CCCCGGGTACCGAGCTCGAATTCGCCCTTCTAGTGACTGACTAGGATCTGGTTACCACTAAACCAGCCTC
AAGAACACCCGAATGGAGTCTCTAAGCTACATAATACCAACTTACACTTTACAAAATGTTGTCCCCCAAA
ATGTAGCCATTCGTATCTGCTCCTAATAAAAAGAAAGTTTCTTCACATTCTAAAAAAAAAAAAAAAAAAA
AAAAAAAMCCCCCCCCCCCAAGGGCGAATTCACTGGCCGTCGTTTTACAACGTCGTGACTGGGAAAACCC
TGGCGTTACCCAACTTAATCGCCTTGCAGCACATCCCCCTTTCGCCAGCTGGCGTAATAGCGAAGAGGCC
CGCACCGATCGCCCTTCCCAACAGTTGCGCAGCCTGAATGGCGAATGGCGCCTGATGCGGTATTTTCTCC
TTACGCATCTGTGCGGTATTTCACACCGCATATGGTGCACTCTCAGTACAATCTGCTCTGATGCCGCATA
GTTAAGCCAGCCCCGACACCCGCCAACACCCGCTGACGCGCCCTGACGGGCTTGTCTGCTCCCGGCATCC
GCTTACAGACAAGCTGTGACCGTCTCCGGGAGCTGCATGTGTCAGAGGTTTTCACCGTCATCACCGAAAC
GCGCGAGACGAAAGGGCCTCGTGATACGCCTATTTTTATAGGTTAATGTCATGATAATAATGGTTTCTTA
GACGTCAGGTGGCACTTTTCGGGGAAATGTGCGCGGAACCCCTATTTGTTTATTTTTCTAAATACATTCA
AATATGTATCCGCTCATGAGACAATAACCCTGATAAATGCTTCAATAATATTGAAAAAGGAAGAGTATGA
GTATTCAACATTTCCGTGTCGCCCTTATTCCCTTTTTTGCGGCATTTTGCCTTCCTGTTTTTGCTCACCC
AGAAACGCTGGTGAAAGTAAAAGATGCTGAAGATCAGTTGGGTGCACGAGTGGGTTACATCGAACTGGAT
CTCAACAGCGGTAAGATCCTTGAGAGTTTTCGCCCCGAAGAACGTTTTCCAATGATGAGCACTTTTAAAG
TTCTGCTATGTGGCGCGGTATTATCCCGTATTGACGCCGGGCAAGAGCAACTCGGTCGCCGCATACACTA
TTCTCAGAATGACTTGGTTGAGTACTCACCAGTCACAGAAAAGCATCTTACGGATGGCATGACAGTAAGA
GAATTATGCAGTGCTGCCATAACCATGAGTGATAACACTGCGGCCAACTTACTTCTGACAACGATCGGAG
GACCGAAGGAGCTAACCGCTTTTTTGCACAACATGGGGGATCATGTAACTCGCCTTGATCGTTGGGAACC
GGAGCTGAATGAAGCCATACCAAACGACGAGCGTGACACCACGATGCCTGTAGCAATGGCAACAACGTTG
CGCAAACTATTAACTGGCGAACTACTTACTCTAGCTTCCCGGCAACAATTAATAGACTGGATGGAGGCGG
ATAAAGTTGCAGGACCACTTCTGCGCTCGGCCCTTCCGGCTGGCTGGTTTATTGCTGATAAATCTGGAGC
CGGTGAGCGTGGGTCTCGCGGTATCATTGCAGCACTGGGGCCAGATGGTAAGCCCTCCCGTATCGTAGTT
ATCTACACGACGGGGAGTCAGGCAACTATGGATGAACGAAATAGACAGATCGCTGAGATAGGTGCCTCAC
TGATTAAGCATTGGTAACTGTCAGACCAAGTTTACTCATATATACTTTAGATTGATTTAAAACTTCATTT
TTAATTTAAAAGGATCTAGGTGAAGATCCTTTTTGATAATCTCATGACCAAAATCCCTTAACGTGAGTTT
TCGTTCCACTGAGCGTCAGACCCCGTAGAAAAGATCAAAGGATCTTCTTGAGATCCTTTTTTTCTGCGCG
TAATCTGCTGCTTGCAAACAAAAAAACCACCGCTACCAGCGGTGGTTTGTTTGCCGGATCAAGAGCTACC
AACTCTTTTTCCGAAGGTAACTGGCTTCAGCAGAGCGCAGATACCAAATACTGTTCTTCTAGTGTAGCCG
TAGTTAGGCCACCACTTCAAGAACTCTGTAGCACCGCCTACATACCTCGCTCTGCTAATCCTGTTACCAG
TGGCTGCTGCCAGTGGCGATAAGTCGTGTCTTACCGGGTTGGACTCAAGACGATAGTTACCGGATAAGGC
GCAGCGGTCGGGCTGAACGGGGGGTTCGTGCACACAGCCCAGCTTGGAGCGAACGACCTACACCGAACTG
AGATACCTACAGCGTGAGCTATGAGAAAGCGCCACGCTTCCCGAAGGGAGAAAGGCGGACAGGTATCCGG
TAAGCGGCAGGGTCGGAACAGGAGAGCGCACGAGGGAGCTTCCAGGGGGAAACGCCTGGTATCTTTATAG
TCCTGTCGGGTTTCGCCACCTCTGACTTGAGCGTCGATTTTTGTGATGCTCGTCAGGGGGGCGGAGCCTA
TGGAAAAACGCCAGCAACGCGGCCTTTTTACGGTTCCTGGCCTTTTGCTGGCCTTTTGCTCACATGTTCT
TTCCTGCGTTATCCCCTGATTCTGTGGATAACCGTATTACCGCCTTTGAGTGAGCTGATACCGCTCGCCG
CAGCCGAACGACCGAGCGCAGCGAGTCAGTGAGCGAGGAAGCGGAAGAGCGCCCAATACGCAAACCGCCT
CTCCCCGCGCGTTGGCCGATTCATTAATGCAGCTGGCACGACAGGTTTCCCGACTGGAAAGCGGGCAGTG
AGCGCAACGCAATTAATGTGAGTTAGCTCACTCATTAGGCACCCCAGGCTTTACACTTTATGCTTCCGGC
TCGTATGTTGTGTGGAATTGTGAGCGGATAACAATTTCACACAGGAAACAGCTATGACCATGATTACGCC
AAGCTCCAACGATTTAGGTGACACTATAGAAGAGAAGGAAT
