>Addgene plasmid #138540 | pIVT-myc-T58A-S62D | depositor partial sequence | sequence record 267647 | myc-T58A-S62D insert
GGAGGAGAAGCTTGCTTGTTCTTTTTGCAGAAGCTCAGAATAAACGCTCAACTTTGGCAGATCAAGCTTG
CGTGCCTGCAGGTCGACGCCACCATGCCCCTCAACGTGAACTTCACCAACAGGAACTATGACCTCGACTA
CGACTCCGTACAGCCCTATTTCATCTGCGACGAGGAAGAGAATTTCTATCACCAGCAACAGCAGAGCGAG
CTGCAGCCGCCCGCGCCCAGTGAGGATATCTGGAAGAAATTCGAGCTGCTTCCCGCCCCGCCCCTGGACC
CGAGCCGCCGCTCCGGGCTCTGCTCTCCATCCTATGTTGCGGTCGCTACGTCCTTCTCCCCAAGGGAAGA
CGATGACGGCGGCGGTGGCAACTTCTCCACCGCCGATCAGCTGGAGATGATGACCGAGTTACTTGGAGGA
GACATGGTGAACCAGAGCTTCATCTGCGATCCTGACGACGAGACCTTCATCAAGAACATCATCATCCAGG
ACTGTATGTGGAGCGGTTTCTCAGCCGCTGCCAAGCTGGTCTCGGAGAAGCTGGCCTCCTACCAGGCTGC
GCGCAAAGACAGCACCAGCCTGAGCCCCGCCCGCGGGCACAGCGTCTGCTCCACCTCCAGCCTGTACCTG
CAGGACCTCACCGCCGCCGCGTCCGAGTGCATTGACCCCTCAGTGGTCTTTCCCTACCCGCTCAACGACA
GCAGCTCGCCCAAATCCTGTACCTCGTCCGATTCCACGGCCTTCTCTCCTTCCTCGGACTCGCTGCTGTC
CTCCGAGTCCTCCCCACGGGCCAGCCCTGAGCCCCTAGTGCTGCATGAGGAGACACCGCCCACCACCAGC
AGCGACTCTGAAGAAGAGCAAGAAGATGAGGAAGAAATTGATGTGGTGTCTGTGGAGAAGAGGCAAACCC
CTGCCAAGAGGTCGGAGTCGGGCTCATCTCCATCCCGAGGCCACAGCAAACCTCCGCACAGCCCACTGGT
CCTCAAGAGGTGCCACGTCTCCACTCACCAGCACAACTACGCCGCACCCCCCTCCACAAGGAAGGACTAT
CCAGCTGCCAAGAGGGCCAAGTTGGACAGTGGCAGGGTCCTGAAGCAGATCAGC
